>Addgene plasmid #143635 | TFORF2838 | addgene full sequence | sequence record 400494 | Addgene NGS Result
TTAATGTAGTCTTATGCAATACTCTTGTAGTCTTGCAACATGGTAACGATGAGTTAGCAACATGCCTTAC
AAGGAGAGAAAAAGCACCGTGCATGCCGATTGGTGGAAGTAAGGTGGTACGATCGTGCCTTATTAGGAAG
GCAACAGACGGGTCTGACATGGATTGGACGAACCACTGAATTGCCGCATTGCAGAGATATTGTATTTAAG
TGCCTAGCTCGATACATAAACGGGTCTCTCTGGTTAGACCAGATCTGAGCCTGGGAGCTCTCTGGCTAAC
TAGGGAACCCACTGCTTAAGCCTCAATAAAGCTTGCCTTGAGTGCTTCAAGTAGTGTGTGCCCGTCTGTT
GTGTGACTCTGGTAACTAGAGATCCCTCAGACCCTTTTAGTCAGTGTGGAAAATCTCTAGCAGTGGCGCC
CGAACAGGGACTTGAAAGCGAAAGGGAAACCAGAGGAGCTCTCTCGACGCAGGACTCGGCTTGCTGAAGC
GCGCACGGCAAGAGGCGAGGGGCGGCGACTGGTGAGTACGCCAAAAATTTTGACTAGCGGAGGCTAGAAG
GAGAGAGATGGGTGCGAGAGCGTCAGTATTAAGCGGGGGAGAATTAGATCGCGATGGGAAAAAATTCGGT
TAAGGCCAGGGGGAAAGAAAAAATATAAATTAAAACATATAGTATGGGCAAGCAGGGAGCTAGAACGATT
CGCAGTTAATCCTGGCCTGTTAGAAACATCAGAAGGCTGTAGACAAATACTGGGACAGCTACAACCATCC
CTTCAGACAGGATCAGAAGAACTTAGATCATTATATAATACAGTAGCAACCCTCTATTGTGTGCATCAAA
GGATAGAGATAAAAGACACCAAGGAAGCTTTAGACAAGATAGAGGAAGAGCAAAACAAAAGTAAGACCAC
CGCACAGCAAGCGGCCGCTGATCTTCAGACCTGGAGGAGGAGATATGAGGGACAATTGGAGAAGTGAATT
ATATAAATATAAAGTAGTAAAAATTGAACCATTAGGAGTAGCACCCACCAAGGCAAAGAGAAGAGTGGTG
CAGAGAGAAAAAAGAGCAGTGGGAATAGGAGCTTTGTTCCTTGGGTTCTTGGGAGCAGCAGGAAGCACTA
TGGGCGCAGCGTCAATGACGCTGACGGTACAGGCCAGACAATTATTGTCTGGTATAGTGCAGCAGCAGAA
CAATTTGCTGAGGGCTATTGAGGCGCAACAGCATCTGTTGCAACTCACAGTCTGGGGCATCAAGCAGCTC
CAGGCAAGAATCCTGGCTGTGGAAAGATACCTAAAGGATCAACAGCTCCTGGGGATTTGGGGTTGCTCTG
GAAAACTCATTTGCACCACTGCTGTGCCTTGGAATGCTAGTTGGAGTAATAAATCTCTGGAACAGATTTG
GAATCACACGACCTGGATGGAGTGGGACAGAGAAATTAACAATTACACAAGCTTAATACACTCCTTAATT
GAAGAATCGCAAAACCAGCAAGAAAAGAATGAACAAGAATTATTGGAATTAGATAAATGGGCAAGTTTGT
GGAATTGGTTTAACATAACAAATTGGCTGTGGTATATAAAATTATTCATAATGATAGTAGGAGGCTTGGT
AGGTTTAAGAATAGTTTTTGCTGTACTTTCTATAGTGAATAGAGTTAGGCAGGGATATTCACCATTATCG
TTTCAGACCCACCTCCCAACCCCGAGGGGACCCATGCATTGCATCTCAATTAGTCAGCAACCAGGTGTGG
AAAGTCCCCAGGCTCCCCAGCAGGCAGAAGTATGCAAAGCATGCGTCTCAATTAGTCAGCAACCATAGTC
CCGCCCCTAACTCCGCCCATCCCGCCCCTAACTCCGCCCAGTTCCGCCCATTCTCCGCCCCATGGCTGAC
TAATTTTTTTTATTTATGCAGAGGCCGAGGCCGCCTCGGCCTCTGAGCTATTCCAGAAGTAGTGAGGAGG
CTTTTTTGGAGGCCTAGGCTTTTGCAAAAAGCTTTCTAGAGGTACCACCGGAGCTTACCATGACCGAGTA
CAAGCCCACGGTGCGCCTCGCCACCCGCGACGACGTCCCCAGGGCCGTACGCACCCTCGCCGCCGCGTTC
GCCGACTACCCCGCCACGCGCCACACCGTCGATCCGGACCGCCACATCGAGCGGGTCACCGAGCTGCAAG
AACTCTTCCTCACGCGCGTCGGGCTCGACATCGGCAAGGTGTGGGTCGCGGACGACGGCGCCGCCGTGGC
GGTCTGGACCACGCCGGAGAGCGTCGAAGCGGGGGCGGTGTTCGCCGAGATCGGCCCGCGCATGGCCGAG
TTGAGCGGTTCCCGGCTGGCCGCGCAGCAACAGATGGAAGGCCTCCTGGCGCCGCACCGGCCCAAGGAGC
CCGCGTGGTTCCTGGCCACCGTCGGCGTCTCGCCCGACCACCAGGGCAAGGGTCTGGGCAGCGCCGTCGT
GCTCCCCGGAGTGGAGGCGGCCGAGCGCGCCGGGGTGCCCGCCTTCCTGGAGACCTCCGCGCCCCGCAAC
CTCCCCTTCTACGAGCGGCTCGGCTTCACCGTCACCGCCGACGTCGAGGTGCCCGAAGGACCGCGCACCT
GGTGCATGACCCGCAAGCCCGGTGCCAGTTAACGAATTCTAGATCTTGAGACAAATGGCAGTATTCATCC
ACAATTTTAAAAGAAAAGGGGGGATTGGGGGGTACAGTGCAGGGGAAAGAATAGTAGACATAATAGCAAC
AGACATACAAACTAAAGAATTACAAAAACAAATTACAAAAATTCAAAATTTTCGGGTTTATTACAGGGAC
AGCAGAGATCCACTTTGGCGCCGGCTCGAGGCCTGCAGGTGCAAAGATGGATAAAGTTTTAAACAGAGAG
GAATCTTTGCAGCTAATGGACCTTCTAGGTCTTGAAAGGAGTGGGAATTGGCTCCGGTGCCCGTCAGTGG
GCAGAGCGCACATCGCCCACAGTCCCCGAGAAGTTGGGGGGAGGGGTCGGCAATTGAACCGGTGCCTAGA
GAAGGTGGCGCGGGGTAAACTGGGAAAGTGATGTCGTGTACTGGCTCCGCCTTTTTCCCGAGGGTGGGGG
AGAACCGTATATAAGTGCAGTAGTCGCCGTGAACGTTCTTTTTCGCAACGGGTTTGCCGCCAGAACACAG
GTAAGTGCCGTGTGTGGTTCCCGCGGGCCTGGCCTCTTTACGGGTTATGGCCCTTGCGTGCCTTGAATTA
CTTCCACCTGGCTGCAGTACGTGATTCTTGATCCCGAGCTTCGGGTTGGAAGTGGGTGGGAGAGTTCGAG
GCCTTGCGCTTAAGGAGCCCCTTCGCCTCGTGCTTGAGTTGAGGCCTGGCCTGGGCGCTGGGGCCGCCGC
GTGCGAATCTGGTGGCACCTTCGCGCCTGTCTCGCTGCTTTCGATAAGTCTCTAGCCATTTAAAATTTTT
GATGACCTGCTGCGACGCTTTTTTTCTGGCAAGATAGTCTTGTAAATGCGGGCCAAGATCTGCACACTGG
TATTTCGGTTTTTGGGGCCGCGGGCGGCGACGGGGCCCGTGCGTCCCAGCGCACATGTTCGGCGAGGCGG
GGCCTGCGAGCGCGGCCACCGAGAATCGGACGGGGGTAGTCTCAAGCTGGCCGGCCTGCTCTGGTGCCTG
GCCTCGCGCCGCCGTGTATCGCCCCGCCCTGGGCGGCAAGGCTGGCCCGGTCGGCACCAGTTGCGTGAGC
GGAAAGATGGCCGCTTCCCGGCCCTGCTGCAGGGAGCTCAAAATGGAGGACGCGGCGCTCGGGAGAGCGG
GCGGGTGAGTCACCCACACAAAGGAAAAGGGCCTTTCCGTCCTCAGCCGTCGCTTCATGTGACTCCACGG
AGTACCGGGCGCCGTCCAGGCACCTCGATTAGTTCTCGAGCTTTTGGAGTACGTCGTCTTTAGGTTGGGG
GGAGGGGTTTTATGCGATGGAGTTTCCCCACACTGAGTGGGTGGAGACTGAAGTTAGGCCAGCTTGGCAC
TTGATGTAATTCTCCTTGGAATTTGCCCTTTTTGAGTTTGGATCTTGGTTCATTCTCAAGCCTCAGACAG
TGGTTCAAAGTTTTTTTCTTCCATTTCAGGTGTCGTGAGGCTAGCACCGCCACCATGGGAAGTGAAAGAG
CTCTCGTACTGGACAGATTAGCAAGCAATGTGGCAAAACGAAAAAGCTCAATGCCTCAGAAATTCATTGG
TGAGAAGCGCCACTGCTTTGATGTCAACTATAATTCAAGTTACATGTATGAGAAAGAGAGTGAGCTCATA
CAGACCCGCATGATGGACCAAGCCATCAATAACGCCATCAGCTATCTTGGCGCCGAAGCCCTGCGCCCCT
TGGTCCAGACACCGCCTGCTCCCACCTCGGAGATGGTTCCAGTTATCAGCAGCATGTATCCCATAGCCCT
CACCCGGGCTGAGATGTCAAACGGTGCCCCTCAAGAGCTGGAAAAGAAAAGCATCCACCTTCCAGAGAAG
AGCGTGCCTTCTGAGAGAGGCCTCTCTCCCAACAATAGTGGCCACGACTCCACGGACACTGACAGCAACC
ATGAAGAACGCCAGAATCACATCTATCAGCAAAATCACATGGTCCTGTCTCGGGCCCGCAATGGGATGCC
ACTTCTGAAGGAGGTTCCCCGCTCTTACGAACTCCTCAAGCCCCCGCCCATCTGCCCAAGAGACTCCGTC
AAAGTGATCAACAAGGAAGGGGAGGTGATGGATGTGTATCGGTGTGACCACTGCCGCGTCCTCTTCCTGG
ACTATGTGATGTTCACGATTCACATGGGCTGCCACGGCTTCCGTGACCCTTTCGAGTGTAACATGTGTGG
ATATCGAAGCCATGATCGGTATGAGTTCTCGTCTCACATAGCCAGAGGAGAACACAGAGCCCTGCTGAAG
TAGTAATGAACTAGTCCGTAACTTGAAAGTATTTCGATTTCTTGGCTTTATATATCTTGTGGAAAGGACG
AAGACGTTGTGGAAATGAAGCTCGCACGCGTTAAGTCGACAATCAACCTCTGGATTACAAAATTTGTGAA
AGATTGACTGGTATTCTTAACTATGTTGCTCCTTTTACGCTATGTGGATACGCTGCTTTAATGCCTTTGT
ATCATGCTATTGCTTCCCGTATGGCTTTCATTTTCTCCTCCTTGTATAAATCCTGGTTGCTGTCTCTTTA
TGAGGAGTTGTGGCCCGTTGTCAGGCAACGTGGCGTGGTGTGCACTGTGTTTGCTGACGCAACCCCCACT
GGTTGGGGCATTGCCACCACCTGTCAGCTCCTTTCCGGGACTTTCGCTTTCCCCCTCCCTATTGCCACGG
CGGAACTCATCGCCGCCTGCCTTGCCCGCTGCTGGACAGGGGCTCGGCTGTTGGGCACTGACAATTCCGT
GGTGTTGTCGGGGAAATCATCGTCCTTTCCTTGGCTGCTCGCCTGTGTTGCCACCTGGATTCTGCGCGGG
ACGTCCTTCTGCTACGTCCCTTCGGCCCTCAATCCAGCGGACCTTCCTTCCCGCGGCCTGCTGCCGGCTC
TGCGGCCTCTTCCGCGTCTTCGCCTTCGCCCTCAGACGAGTCGGATCTCCCTTTGGGCCGCCTCCCCGCG
TCGACTTTAAGACCAATGACTTACAAGGCAGCTGTAGATCTTAGCCACTTTTTAAAAGAAAAGGGGGGAC
TGGAAGGGCTAATTCACTCCCAACGAAGACAAGATCTGCTTTTTGCTTGTACTGGGTCTCTCTGGTTAGA
CCAGATCTGAGCCTGGGAGCTCTCTGGCTAACTAGGGAACCCACTGCTTAAGCCTCAATAAAGCTTGCCT
TGAGTGCTTCAAGTAGTGTGTGCCCGTCTGTTGTGTGACTCTGGTAACTAGAGATCCCTCAGACCCTTTT
AGTCAGTGTGGAAAATCTCTAGCAGTACGTATAGTAGTTCATGTCATCTTATTATTCAGTATTTATAACT
TGCAAAGAAATGAATATCAGAGAGTGAGAGGAACTTGTTTATTGCAGCTTATAATGGTTACAAATAAAGC
AATAGCATCACAAATTTCACAAATAAAGCATTTTTTTCACTGCATTCTAGTTGTGGTTTGTCCAAACTCA
TCAATGTATCTTATCATGTCTGGCTCTAGCTATCCCGCCCCTAACTCCGCCCATCCCGCCCCTAACTCCG
CCCAGTTCCGCCCATTCTCCGCCCCATGGCTGACTAATTTTTTTTATTTATGCAGAGGCCGAGGCCGCCT
CGGCCTCTGAGCTATTCCAGAAGTAGTGAGGAGGCTTTTTTGGAGGCCTAGGGACGTACCCAATTCGCCC
TATAGTGAGTCGTATTACGCGCGCTCACTGGCCGTCGTTTTACAACGTCGTGACTGGGAAAACCCTGGCG
TTACCCAACTTAATCGCCTTGCAGCACATCCCCCTTTCGCCAGCTGGCGTAATAGCGAAGAGGCCCGCAC
CGATCGCCCTTCCCAACAGTTGCGCAGCCTGAATGGCGAATGGG
[124 nt withheld, positions 6485-6608]
C
[91 nt withheld, positions 6610-6700]
A
[49 nt withheld, positions 6702-6750]
CCTTTGACGTTGGAGTCCACGTTCTTT
[37 nt withheld, positions 6778-6814]
ACCCTATCTCGGTCTATTCTTTTGATTTATAAGGGATTTTGCCGATTTCGGCCTATTGGTTAAAAAATGA
GCTGATTTAACAAAAATTTAACGCGAATTTTAACAAAATATTAACGCTTACAATTTAGGTGGCACTTTTC
GGGGAAATGTGCGCGGAACCCCTATTTGTTTATTTTTCTAAATACATTCAAATATGTATCCGCTCATGAG
ACAATAACCCTGATAAATGCTTCAATAATATTGAAAAAGGAAGAGTATGAGTATTCAACATTTCCGTGTC
GCCCTTATTCCCTTTTTTGCGGCATTTTGCCTTCCTGTTTTTGCTCACCCAGAAACGCTGGTGAAAGTAA
AAGATGCTGAAGATCAGTTGGGTGCACGAGTGGGTTACATCGAACTGGATCTCAACAGCGGTAAGATCCT
TGAGAGTTTTCGCCCCGAAGAACGTTTTCCAATGATGAGCACTTTTAAAGTTCTGCTATGTGGCGCGGTA
TTATCCCGTATTGACGCCGGGCAAGAGCAACTCGGTCGCCGCATACACTATTCTCAGAATGACTTGGTTG
AGTACTCACCAGTCACAGAAAAGCATCTTACGGATGGCATGACAGTAAGAGAATTATGCAGTGCTGCCAT
AACCATGAGTGATAACACTGCGGCCAACTTACTTCTGACAACGATCGGAGGACCGAAGGAGCTAACCGCT
TTTTTGCACAACATGGGGGATCATGTAACTCGCCTTGATCGTTGGGAACCGGAGCTGAATGAAGCCATAC
CAAACGACGAGCGTGACACCACGATGCCTGTAGCAATGGCAACAACGTTGCGCAAACTATTAACTGGCGA
ACTACTTACTCTAGCTTCCCGGCAACAATTAATAGACTGGATGGAGGCGGATAAAGTTGCAGGACCACTT
CTGCGCTCGGCCCTTCCGGCTGGCTGGTTTATTGCTGATAAATCTGGAGCCGGTGAGCGTGGGTCTCGCG
GTATCATTGCAGCACTGGGGCCAGATGGTAAGCCCTCCCGTATCGTAGTTATCTACACGACGGGGAGTCA
GGCAACTATGGATGAACGAAATAGACAGATCGCTGAGATAGGTGCCTCACTGATTAAGCATTGGTAACTG
TCAGACCAAGTTTACTCATATATACTTTAGATTGATTTAAAACTTCATTTTTAATTTAAAAGGATCTAGG
TGAAGATCCTTTTTGATAATCTCATGACCAAAATCCCTTAACGTGAGTTTTCGTTCCACTGAGCGTCAGA
CCCCGTAGAAAAGATCAAAGGATCTTCTTGAGATCCTTTTTTTCTGCGCGTAATCTGCTGCTTGCAAACA
AAAAAACCACCGCTACCAGCGGTGGTTTGTTTGCCGGATCAAGAGCTACCAACTCTTTTTCCGAAGGTAA
CTGGCTTCAGCAGAGCGCAGATACCAAATACTGTTCTTCTAGTGTAGCCGTAGTTAGGCCACCACTTCAA
GAACTCTGTAGCACCGCCTACATACCTCGCTCTGCTAATCCTGTTACCAGTGGCTGCTGCCAGTGGCGAT
AAGTCGTGTCTTACCGGGTTGGACTCAAGACGATAGTTACCGGATAAGGCGCAGCGGTCGGGCTGAACGG
GGGGTTCGTGCACACAGCCCAGCTTGGAGCGAACGACCTACACCGAACTGAGATACCTACAGCGTGAGCT
ATGAGAAAGCGCCACGCTTCCCGAAGGGAGAAAGGCGGACAGGTATCCGGTAAGCGGCAGGGTCGGAACA
GGAGAGCGCACGAGGGAGCTTCCAGGGGGAAACGCCTGGTATCTTTATAGTCCTGTCGGGTTTCGCCACC
TCTGACTTGAGCGTCGATTTTTGTGATGCTCGTCAGGGGGGCGGAGCCTATGGAAAAACGCCAGCAACGC
GGCCTTTTTACGGTTCCTGGCCTTTTGCTGGCCTTTTGCTCACATGTTCTTTCCTGCGTTATCCCCTGAT
TCTGTGGATAACCGTATTACCGCCTTTGAGTGAGCTGATACCGCTCGCCGCAGCCGAACGACCGAGCGCA
GCGAGTCAGTGAGCGAGGAAGCGGAAGAGCGCCCAATACGCAAACCGCCTCTCCCCGCGCGTTGGCCGAT
TCATTAATGCAGCTGGCACGACAGGTTTCCCGACTGGAAAGCGGGCAGTGAGCGCAACGCAATTAATGTG
AGTTAGCTCACTCATTAGGCACCCCAGGCTTTACACTTTATGCTTCCGGCTCGTATGTTGTGTGGAATTG
TGAGCGGATAACAATTTCACACAGGAAACAGCTATGACCATGATTACGCCAAGCGCGCAATTAACCCTCA
CTAAAGGGAACAAAAGCTGGAGCTGCAAGC
Features (pLannotate 1.2.2; 31 found; start..end, strand, type, name):
      5..231     +  promoter       RSV promoter: Rous sarcoma virus enhancer/promoter
    232..412     +  LTR            5' LTR (truncated): truncated 5' long terminal repeat (LTR) from HIV-1
    459..584     +  misc_feature   HIV-1 Ψ: packaging signal of human immunodeficiency virus type 1
    568..931     +  CDS            HIV-1 gag (fragment): gag protein from human immunodeficiency virus 1; gag
   1077..1310    +  misc_feature   RRE: The Rev response element (RRE) of HIV-1 allows for Rev-dependent mRNA export from the nucleus to the cytoplasm.
   1687..1713    +  CDS            Rev (fragment): human immunodeficiency virus 1 (HIV-1) Rev protein; rev; enhances nuclear export of unspliced and incompletely spliced viral mRNAs
   1720..1743    +  promoter       SV40 promoter (fragment): SV40 early promoter
   1744..1815    +  promoter       SV40 promoter (fragment): SV40 enhancer and early promoter
   1839..1974    +  rep_origin     SV40 ori: SV40 origin of replication
   2020..2616    +  CDS            PuroR (fragment): puromycin N-acetyltransferase; pac from Streptomyces; confers resistance to puromycin
   2665..2782    +  misc_feature   cPPT/CTS: central polypurine tract and central termination sequence of HIV-1
   2847..2913    +  CDS            small t antigen (fragment): SV40 (simian virus 40) small t antigen
   2920..4098    +  promoter       EF-1α promoter: strong constitutive promoter for human elongation factor EF-1α
   4109..4900    +  CDS            IKZF3 (fragment): IKZF3_HUMAN - Also known as ZNFN1A3. Experimental evidence at protein level: Swiss-Prot protein existence level 1. Transcription factor that plays an important role in the regulation of lymphocyte differentiation. Plays an essential role in regulation of B-cell differentiation, proliferation and maturation to an effector state. Involved in regulating BCL2 expression and controlling apoptosis in T-cells in an IL2-dependent manner. From Homo sapiens (Human).
   4916..4969    +  promoter       U6 promoter (fragment): RNA polymerase III promoter for human U6 snRNA
   5011..5599    +  misc_feature   WPRE: woodchuck hepatitis virus posttranscriptional regulatory element
   5650..5669    +  misc_feature   cPPT/CTS (fragment): central polypurine tract and central termination sequence of HIV-1
   5671..5904    +  LTR            3' LTR (ΔU3): self-inactivating 3' long terminal repeat (LTR) from HIV-1
   5982..6103    +  polyA_signal   SV40 poly(A) signal: SV40 polyadenylation signal
   6143..6278    +  rep_origin     SV40 ori: SV40 origin of replication
   6299..6317    -  promoter       T7 promoter: promoter for bacteriophage T7 RNA polymerase
   6325..6480    +  CDS            lacZα (fragment): LacZα fragment of β-galactosidase; lacZ fragment
   6485..6913    +  rep_origin     f1 ori (sequence partly withheld): f1 bacteriophage origin of replication; arrow indicates direction of (+) strand synthesis
   6966..7070    +  promoter       AmpR promoter: bla
   7071..7931    +  CDS            AmpR: β-lactamase; bla; confers resistance to ampicillin, carbenicillin, and related antibiotics
   8102..8690    +  rep_origin     ori: high-copy-number ColE1/pMB1/pBR322/pUC origin of replication
   8873..8965    +  CDS            lacI (fragment): lac repressor; lacI; The lac repressor binds to the lac operator to inhibit transcription in E. coli. This inhibition can be relieved by adding lactose or isopropyl-β-D-thiogalactopyranoside (IPTG).
   8978..8999    +  protein_bind   CAP binding site: CAP binding activates transcription in the presence of cAMP. E. coli catabolite activator protein
   9014..9044    +  promoter       lac promoter: promoter for the E. coli lac operon
   9052..9068    +  protein_bind   lac operator: The lac repressor binds to the lac operator to inhibit transcription in E. coli. This inhibition can be relieved by adding lactose or isopropyl-β-D-thiogalactopyranoside (IPTG). lac repressor encoded by lacI
   9113..9131    +  promoter       T3 promoter: promoter for bacteriophage T3 RNA polymerase
