[The description below was written by a language model from this plasmid's Addgene catalogue record and pLannotate feature annotations shown in this document.]
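Description:
TFORF2838 is a lentiviral mammalian expression plasmid built on the pLX_TRC317 backbone and carrying a human IKZF3 (Aiolos) open reading frame, one member of a barcoded transcription factor ORF collection. In bacteria it is maintained through a high-copy ColE1/pUC-type origin and selected with ampicillin via the bla gene. An f1 origin and remnants of a lac/T7/T3 cloning region are also present in the backbone. The depositor notes that the plasmid can recombine, as is common for constructs with repeated LTRs.

The viral portion has a third-generation, self-inactivating layout. An RSV promoter drives a truncated HIV-1 5' LTR, followed by the Ψ packaging signal with a gag fragment, the Rev response element for nuclear export of the genomic RNA, a cPPT/CTS and a ΔU3 3' LTR, with an SV40 polyadenylation signal downstream. Within this transfer cassette, an SV40 early promoter drives puromycin N-acetyltransferase for selection of transduced cells. A separate EF-1α promoter drives the IKZF3 ORF, and a WPRE downstream enhances transcript stability and expression. The insert is listed as about 890 bp and the annotated coding match spans roughly 790 bp, flagged as a fragment relative to the reference protein. This is consistent with the short IKZF3 isoforms cited in the depositor comments rather than the full-length form.

According to the record, each ORF in the collection is paired with a unique 24-bp barcode so that the transcription factor can be identified in pooled overexpression screens. The barcode is not annotated as a feature in the table, though a short U6-like fragment lies between the ORF and the WPRE. The ORF itself was produced by gene synthesis.
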