Addgene plasmid #143635: TFORF2838
Purpose: Lentiviral vector for overexpressing transcription factor ORFs with unique 24-bp barcodes. Barcodes facilitate identification of transcription factors in pooled screens.
Depositing lab: Feng Zhang. Depositing organization: Broad Institute. Publication: A transcription factor atlas of directed differentiation. Joung J, Ma S, Tay T, Geiger-Schuller KR, Kirchgatterer PC, Verdine VK, Guo B, Arias-Garcia MA, Allen WE, Singh A, Kuksenko O, Abudayyeh OO, Gootenberg JS, Fu Z, Macrae RK, Buenrostro JD, Regev A, Zhang F. Cell. 2023 Jan 5;186(1):209-229.e26. doi: 10.1016/j.cell.2022.11.026. PubMed 36608654.
Backbone
  Vector backbone: pLX_TRC317
  Backbone manufacturer: Broad Institute Genetic Perturbation Platform
  Backbone size w/o insert (bp): 8264
  Vector type: Mammalian Expression, Lentiviral
  Selectable markers: Puromycin
Growth in bacteria
  Bacterial resistance: Ampicillin, 100 μg/mL
  Growth temperature: 37°C
  Growth strain: NEB Stable
  Copy number: High Copy
Gene/Insert
  Gene/Insert name: IKZF3
  Species: H. sapiens (human)
  Insert size (bp): 890
  Entrez Gene: IKZF3 (a.k.a. AIO, AIOLOS, IMD84, ZNFN1A3)
  Promoter: EF1a
  Cloning method: Unknown
  Sequencing primers: 5′ GGGTGGAGACTGAAGTTAGGCCAG; 3′ CACATAGCGTAAAAGGAGCAACATAG
Terms and licenses: Academic/Nonprofit Terms; Industry Terms: Not Available to Industry
Depositor comments: NM_001284514,NM_001284515,NM_001284516,ENST00000623724,ENST00000583368 . The transcription factor ORF portion of this plasmid was synthesized by Genewiz. Please test multiple small colonies in case of plasmid recombination. To make this collection available in a timely manner, a portion of this collection was not fully sequenced by Addgene. If an Addgene verified full plasmid sequence is not available, please contact us prior to placing an order to request the full sequence.
How to cite: TFORF2838 was a gift from Feng Zhang (Addgene plasmid # 143635 ; http://n2t.net/addgene:143635 ; RRID:Addgene_143635)
