>Addgene plasmid #143635 | TFORF2838 | depositor partial sequence | sequence record 283035 | Insert
ACCGCCACCATGGGAAGTGAAAGAGCTCTCGTACTGGACAGATTAGCAAGCAATGTGGCAAAACGAAAAA
GCTCAATGCCTCAGAAATTCATTGGTGAGAAGCGCCACTGCTTTGATGTCAACTATAATTCAAGTTACAT
GTATGAGAAAGAGAGTGAGCTCATACAGACCCGCATGATGGACCAAGCCATCAATAACGCCATCAGCTAT
CTTGGCGCCGAAGCCCTGCGCCCCTTGGTCCAGACACCGCCTGCTCCCACCTCGGAGATGGTTCCAGTTA
TCAGCAGCATGTATCCCATAGCCCTCACCCGGGCTGAGATGTCAAACGGTGCCCCTCAAGAGCTGGAAAA
GAAAAGCATCCACCTTCCAGAGAAGAGCGTGCCTTCTGAGAGAGGCCTCTCTCCCAACAATAGTGGCCAC
GACTCCACGGACACTGACAGCAACCATGAAGAACGCCAGAATCACATCTATCAGCAAAATCACATGGTCC
TGTCTCGGGCCCGCAATGGGATGCCACTTCTGAAGGAGGTTCCCCGCTCTTACGAACTCCTCAAGCCCCC
GCCCATCTGCCCAAGAGACTCCGTCAAAGTGATCAACAAGGAAGGGGAGGTGATGGATGTGTATCGGTGT
GACCACTGCCGCGTCCTCTTCCTGGACTATGTGATGTTCACGATTCACATGGGCTGCCACGGCTTCCGTG
ACCCTTTCGAGTGTAACATGTGTGGATATCGAAGCCATGATCGGTATGAGTTCTCGTCTCACATAGCCAG
AGGAGAACACAGAGCCCTGCTGAAGTAGTAATGAACTAGTCCGTAACTTGAAAGTATTTCGATTTCTTGG
CTTTATATATCTTGTGGAAAGGACGAAGACGTTGTGGAAATGAAGCTCGC
