>Addgene plasmid #143635 | TFORF2838 | depositor partial sequence | sequence record 283036 | Barcode
AGACGTTGTGGAAATGAAGCTCGC
